Addgene plasmid #148135: pT7-EGFP-C1-HseIF4E-F47AI63AI79A_Z
Purpose: Mammalian Expression of HseIF4E-F47AI63AI79A
Depositing lab: Elisa Izaurralde. Depositing organization: Max Planck Institute for Developmental Biology.
Backbone
  Vector backbone: Unknown
  Vector type: Mammalian Expression
Growth in bacteria
  Bacterial resistance: Kanamycin, 50 μg/mL
  Growth temperature: 37°C
  Growth strain: DH5alpha
  Copy number: High Copy
Gene/Insert
  Gene/Insert name: HseIF4E-F47AI63AI79A
  Species: H. sapiens (human)
  Entrez Gene: EIF4E (a.k.a. AUTS19, CBP, EIF4E1, EIF4EL1, EIF4F, eIF-4E)
  Cloning method: Unknown
Terms and licenses: Academic/Nonprofit Terms; Industry Terms: Not Available to Industry
Depositor comments: sequence according to the sequence of isoform 1 given by NCBI: NM_001968.3 Plasmids from this collection were made available to the research community and donated after the lab closed. Please note that the sequence provided by the depositing laboratory may be theoretical/predicted or based on Sanger sequencing results. There may be discrepancies between sequencing results obtained by Addgene and the depositor sequence. If an Addgene verified sequence is not available, please contact before placing your order to request that our lab fully sequence the plasmid.
How to cite: pT7-EGFP-C1-HseIF4E-F47AI63AI79A_Z was a gift from Elisa Izaurralde (Addgene plasmid # 148135 ; http://n2t.net/addgene:148135 ; RRID:Addgene_148135)
