[The description below was written by a language model from this plasmid's Addgene catalogue record and pLannotate feature annotations shown in this document.]
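Description:
pT7-EGFP-C1-HseIF4E-F47AI63AI79A_Z is a 5,419 nt mammalian expression plasmid encoding human eIF4E, the mRNA cap-binding translation initiation factor, carrying three alanine substitutions (F47A, I63A, I79A) and fused to the C-terminus of EGFP. The catalogue lists the backbone as unknown, but the name and the annotated features match an EGFP-C1-type layout. The CMV immediate early enhancer and promoter are followed by a T7 promoter, the EGFP coding sequence, a short remnant of the multiple cloning site acting as a linker, the EIF4E open reading frame, and an SV40 polyadenylation signal. The depositor states that the insert follows isoform 1 of the human reference transcript. The added T7 promoter between CMV and EGFP would in principle allow transcription of the fusion by T7 RNA polymerase, in addition to CMV-driven expression in transfected cells.

The plasmid is maintained in E. coli at high copy through a ColE1/pUC-type origin and also carries an f1 origin for single-stranded DNA production. Selection relies on a single Tn5 NeoR/KanR gene placed behind tandem bacterial (bla) and SV40 early promoters and ended by the HSV TK poly(A) signal, giving kanamycin resistance in bacteria and G418 resistance in mammalian cells. Several small annotated fragments (HIV-1 LTR, SV40 large T antigen, ble, bGH poly(A)) appear to be partial sequence matches rather than functional elements.

The record gives the purpose only as mammalian expression of the mutant protein and does not explain what the three substitutions are meant to disrupt. The GFP tag would suit localisation imaging or pulldown of the fusion. The depositor sequence may be theoretical rather than fully verified.
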