Features (pLannotate 1.2.2; 17 found; start..end, strand, type, name):
     61..364     +  enhancer       CMV enhancer: human cytomegalovirus immediate early enhancer
    365..568     +  promoter       CMV promoter: human cytomegalovirus (CMV) immediate early promoter
    564..597     +  LTR            5' LTR (truncated) (fragment): truncated 5' long terminal repeat (LTR) from HIV-1
    613..631     +  promoter       T7 promoter: promoter for bacteriophage T7 RNA polymerase
    665..1381    +  CDS            EGFP: EGFP is a basic (constitutively fluorescent) green fluorescent protein published in 1996, derived from Aequorea victoria. It is reported to be a rapidly-maturing weak dimer with moderate acid sensitivity.
   1382..1420    +  misc_feature   MCS (fragment): multiple cloning site
   1421..2071    +  CDS            EIF4E: IF4E_HUMAN - Also known as EIF4EL1, EIF4F. Experimental evidence at protein level: Swiss-Prot protein existence level 1. Recognizes and binds the 7-methylguanosine-containing mRNA cap during an early step in the initiation of protein synthesis and facilitates ribosome binding by inducing the unwinding of the mRNAs secondary structures (PubMed:16271312, PubMed:22578813). In addition to its role in translation initiation, also acts as a regulator of translation and stability in the cytoplasm (PubMed:24335285). Component of the CYFIP1-EIF4E-FMR1 complex which binds to the mRNA cap and mediates tr
   2100..2184    +  CDS            large T antigen (fragment): large T antigen from SV40 (simian virus 40)
   2207..2328    +  polyA_signal   SV40 poly(A) signal: SV40 polyadenylation signal
   2362..2790    -  rep_origin     f1 ori (sequence partly withheld): f1 bacteriophage origin of replication; arrow indicates direction of (+) strand synthesis
   2817..2921    +  promoter       AmpR promoter: bla
   2923..3280    +  promoter       SV40 promoter: SV40 enhancer and early promoter
   3315..4109    +  CDS            NeoR/KanR: aminoglycoside phosphotransferase from Tn5; aph(3')-II (or nptII); confers resistance to neomycin, kanamycin, and G418 (Geneticin®)
   4130..4282    +  CDS            ble (fragment): BLE_KLEPN - Experimental evidence at protein level: Swiss-Prot protein existence level 1. Binding protein with a strong affinity to the bleomycin family of antibiotics. Binds to CL990; an antimitotic-antibiotic compound. From Klebsiella pneumoniae.
   4341..4388    +  polyA_signal   HSV TK poly(A) signal: herpes simplex virus thymidine kinase polyadenylation signal (Cole and Stacy, 1985)
   4479..4495    -  polyA_signal   bGH poly(A) signal (fragment): bovine growth hormone polyadenylation signal
   4717..5305    +  rep_origin     ori: high-copy-number ColE1/pMB1/pBR322/pUC origin of replication
>Addgene plasmid #148135 | pT7-EGFP-C1-HseIF4E-F47AI63AI79A_Z | depositor full sequence | sequence record 290583 | Full Sequence
TAGTTATTAATAGTAATCAATTACGGGGTCATTAGTTCATAGCCCATATATGGAGTTCCGCGTTACATAA
CTTACGGTAAATGGCCCGCCTGGCTGACCGCCCAACGACCCCCGCCCATTGACGTCAATAATGACGTATG
TTCCCATAGTAACGCCAATAGGGACTTTCCATTGACGTCAATGGGTGGAGTATTTACGGTAAACTGCCCA
CTTGGCAGTACATCAAGTGTATCATATGCCAAGTACGCCCCCTATTGACGTCAATGACGGTAAATGGCCC
GCCTGGCATTATGCCCAGTACATGACCTTATGGGACTTTCCTACTTGGCAGTACATCTACGTATTAGTCA
TCGCTATTACCATGGTGATGCGGTTTTGGCAGTACATCAATGGGCGTGGATAGCGGTTTGACTCACGGGG
ATTTCCAAGTCTCCACCCCATTGACGTCAATGGGAGTTTGTTTTGGCACCAAAATCAACGGGACTTTCCA
AAATGTCGTAACAACTCCGCCCCATTGACGCAAATGGGCGGTAGGCGTGTACGGTGGGAGGTCTATATAA
GCAGAGCTCTCTGGCTAACTAGAGAACCCACTGCTTACTGGCTTATCGAAATTAATACGACTCACTATAG
GGAGACCCAAGCTCTAGCGCTACCGGTCGCCACCATGGTGAGCAAGGGCGAGGAGCTGTTCACCGGGGTG
GTGCCCATCCTGGTCGAGCTGGACGGCGACGTAAACGGCCACAAGTTCAGCGTGTCCGGCGAGGGCGAGG
GCGATGCCACCTACGGCAAGCTGACCCTGAAGTTCATCTGCACCACCGGCAAGCTGCCCGTGCCCTGGCC
CACCCTCGTGACCACCCTGACCTACGGCGTGCAGTGCTTCAGCCGCTACCCCGACCACATGAAGCAGCAC
GACTTCTTCAAGTCCGCCATGCCCGAAGGCTACGTCCAGGAGCGCACCATCTTCTTCAAGGACGACGGCA
ACTACAAGACCCGCGCCGAGGTGAAGTTCGAGGGCGACACCCTGGTGAACCGCATCGAGCTGAAGGGCAT
CGACTTCAAGGAGGACGGCAACATCCTGGGGCACAAGCTGGAGTACAACTACAACAGCCACAACGTCTAT
ATCATGGCCGACAAGCAGAAGAACGGCATCAAGGTGAACTTCAAGATCCGCCACAACATCGAGGACGGCA
GCGTGCAGCTCGCCGACCACTACCAGCAGAACACCCCCATCGGCGACGGCCCCGTGCTGCTGCCCGACAA
CCACTACCTGAGCACCCAGTCCGCCCTGAGCAAAGACCCCAACGAGAAGCGCGATCACATGGTCCTGCTG
GAGTTCGTGACCGCCGCCGGGATCACTCTCGGCATGGACGAGCTGTACAAGTCCGGACTCAGATCTCGAG
CTCAAGCTTCGAATTCTGCAATGGCGACTGTCGAACCGGAAACCACCCCTACTCCTAATCCCCCGACTAC
AGAAGAGGAGAAAACGGAATCTAATCAGGAGGTTGCTAACCCAGAACACTATATTAAACATCCCCTACAG
AACAGATGGGCACTCTGGGCTTTTAAAAATGATAAAAGCAAAACTTGGCAAGCAAACCTGCGGCTGGCTT
CCAAGTTTGATACTGTTGAAGACTTTTGGGCTCTGTACAACCATGCTCAGTTGTCTAGTAATTTAATGCC
TGGCTGTGACTACTCACTTTTTAAGGATGGTATTGAGCCTATGTGGGAAGATGAGAAAAACAAACGGGGA
GGACGATGGCTAATTACATTGAACAAACAGCAGAGACGAAGTGACCTCGATCGCTTTTGGCTAGAGACAC
TTCTGTGCCTTATTGGAGAATCTTTTGATGACTACAGTGATGATGTATGTGGCGCTGTTGTTAATGTTAG
AGCTAAAGGTGATAAGATAGCAATATGGACTACTGAATGTGAAAACAGAGAAGCTGTTACACATATAGGG
AGGGTATACAAGGAAAGGTTAGGACTTCCTCCAAAGATAGTGATTGGTTATCAGTCCCACGCAGACACAG
CTACTAAGAGCGGCTCCACCACTAAAAATAGGTTTGTTGTTTAACCGGGATCCACCGGATCTAGATAACT
GATCATAATCAGCCATACCACATTTGTAGAGGTTTTACTTGCTTTAAAAAACCTCCCACACCTCCCCCTG
AACCTGAAACATAAAATGAATGCAATTGTTGTTGTTAACTTGTTTATTGCAGCTTATAATGGTTACAAAT
AAAGCAATAGCATCACAAATTTCACAAATAAAGCATTTTTTTCACTGCATTCTAGTTGTGGTTTGTCCAA
ACTCATCAATGTATCTTAACGCGTAAATTGTAAGCGTTAATATTTTGTTAAAATTCGCGTTAAATTTTTG
TTAAATCAGCTCATTTTTTAACCAATAGGCCGAAATCGGCAAAATCCCTTATAAATCAAAAGAATAGACC
GAGATAGGGT
[37 nt withheld, positions 2461-2497]
AAAGAACGTGGACTCCAACGTCAAAGG
[49 nt withheld, positions 2525-2573]
T
[91 nt withheld, positions 2575-2665]
G
[124 nt withheld, positions 2667-2790]
CAGGTGGCACTTTTCGGGGAAATGTGCGCGGAACCCCTATTTGTTTATTTTTCTAAATACATTCAAATAT
GTATCCGCTCATGAGACAATAACCCTGATAAATGCTTCAATAATATTGAAAAAGGAAGAGTCCTGAGGCG
GAAAGAACCAGCTGTGGAATGTGTGTCAGTTAGGGTGTGGAAAGTCCCCAGGCTCCCCAGCAGGCAGAAG
TATGCAAAGCATGCATCTCAATTAGTCAGCAACCAGGTGTGGAAAGTCCCCAGGCTCCCCAGCAGGCAGA
AGTATGCAAAGCATGCATCTCAATTAGTCAGCAACCATAGTCCCGCCCCTAACTCCGCCCATCCCGCCCC
TAACTCCGCCCAGTTCCGCCCATTCTCCGCCCCATGGCTGACTAATTTTTTTTATTTATGCAGAGGCCGA
GGCCGCCTCGGCCTCTGAGCTATTCCAGAAGTAGTGAGGAGGCTTTTTTGGAGGCCTAGGCTTTTGCAAA
GATCGATCAAGAGACAGGATGAGGATCGTTTCGCATGATTGAACAAGATGGATTGCACGCAGGTTCTCCG
GCCGCTTGGGTGGAGAGGCTATTCGGCTATGACTGGGCACAACAGACAATCGGCTGCTCTGATGCCGCCG
TGTTCCGGCTGTCAGCGCAGGGGCGCCCGGTTCTTTTTGTCAAGACCGACCTGTCCGGTGCCCTGAATGA
ACTGCAAGACGAGGCAGCGCGGCTATCGTGGCTGGCCACGACGGGCGTTCCTTGCGCAGCTGTGCTCGAC
GTTGTCACTGAAGCGGGAAGGGACTGGCTGCTATTGGGCGAAGTGCCGGGGCAGGATCTCCTGTCATCTC
ACCTTGCTCCTGCCGAGAAAGTATCCATCATGGCTGATGCAATGCGGCGGCTGCATACGCTTGATCCGGC
TACCTGCCCATTCGACCACCAAGCGAAACATCGCATCGAGCGAGCACGTACTCGGATGGAAGCCGGTCTT
GTCGATCAGGATGATCTGGACGAAGAGCATCAGGGGCTCGCGCCAGCCGAACTGTTCGCCAGGCTCAAGG
CGAGCATGCCCGACGGCGAGGATCTCGTCGTGACCCATGGCGATGCCTGCTTGCCGAATATCATGGTGGA
AAATGGCCGCTTTTCTGGATTCATCGACTGTGGCCGGCTGGGTGTGGCGGACCGCTATCAGGACATAGCG
TTGGCTACCCGTGATATTGCTGAAGAGCTTGGCGGCGAATGGGCTGACCGCTTCCTCGTGCTTTACGGTA
TCGCCGCTCCCGATTCGCAGCGCATCGCCTTCTATCGCCTTCTTGACGAGTTCTTCTGAGCGGGACTCTG
GGGTTCGAAATGACCGACCAAGCGACGCCCAACCTGCCATCACGAGATTTCGATTCCACCGCCGCCTTCT
ATGAAAGGTTGGGCTTCGGAATCGTTTTCCGGGACGCCGGCTGGATGATCCTCCAGCGCGGGGATCTCAT
GCTGGAGTTCTTCGCCCACCCTAGGGGGAGGCTAACTGAAACACGGAAGGAGACAATACCGGAAGGAACC
CGCGCTATGACGGCAATAAAAAGACAGAATAAAACGCACGGTGTTGGGTCGTTTGTTCATAAACGCGGGG
TTCGGTCCCAGGGCTGGCACTCTGTCGATACCCCACCGAGACCCCATTGGGGCCAATACGCCCGCGTTTC
TTCCTTTTCCCCACCCCACCCCCCAAGTTCGGGTGAAGGCCCAGGGCTCGCAGCCAACGTCGGGGCGGCA
GGCCCTGCCATAGCCTCAGGTTACTCATATATACTTTAGATTGATTTAAAACTTCATTTTTAATTTAAAA
GGATCTAGGTGAAGATCCTTTTTGATAATCTCATGACCAAAATCCCTTAACGTGAGTTTTCGTTCCACTG
AGCGTCAGACCCCGTAGAAAAGATCAAAGGATCTTCTTGAGATCCTTTTTTTCTGCGCGTAATCTGCTGC
TTGCAAACAAAAAAACCACCGCTACCAGCGGTGGTTTGTTTGCCGGATCAAGAGCTACCAACTCTTTTTC
CGAAGGTAACTGGCTTCAGCAGAGCGCAGATACCAAATACTGTCCTTCTAGTGTAGCCGTAGTTAGGCCA
CCACTTCAAGAACTCTGTAGCACCGCCTACATACCTCGCTCTGCTAATCCTGTTACCAGTGGCTGCTGCC
AGTGGCGATAAGTCGTGTCTTACCGGGTTGGACTCAAGACGATAGTTACCGGATAAGGCGCAGCGGTCGG
GCTGAACGGGGGGTTCGTGCACACAGCCCAGCTTGGAGCGAACGACCTACACCGAACTGAGATACCTACA
GCGTGAGCTATGAGAAAGCGCCACGCTTCCCGAAGGGAGAAAGGCGGACAGGTATCCGGTAAGCGGCAGG
GTCGGAACAGGAGAGCGCACGAGGGAGCTTCCAGGGGGAAACGCCTGGTATCTTTATAGTCCTGTCGGGT
TTCGCCACCTCTGACTTGAGCGTCGATTTTTGTGATGCTCGTCAGGGGGGCGGAGCCTATGGAAAAACGC
CAGCAACGCGGCCTTTTTACGGTTCCTGGCCTTTTGCTGGCCTTTTGCTCACATGTTCTTTCCTGCGTTA
TCCCCTGATTCTGTGGATAACCGTATTACCGCCATGCAT
